>Addgene plasmid #161612 | pHR_PGK-hACE2 | addgene full sequence | sequence record 317104 | Addgene NGS Result
GGGTAGGGGAGGCGCTTTTCCCAAGGCAGTCTGGAGCATGCGCTTTAGCAGCCCCGCTGGGCACTTGGCG
CTACACAAGTGGCCTCTGGCCTCGCACACATTCCACATCCACCGGTAGGCGCCAACCGGCTCCGTTCTTT
GGTGGCCCCTTCGCGCCACCTTCTACTCCTCCCCTAGTCAGGAAGTTCCCCCCCGCCCCGCAGCTCGCGT
CGTGCAGGACGTGACAAATGGAAGTAGCACGTCTCACTAGTCTCGTGCAGATGGACAGCACCGCTGAGCA
ATGGAAGCGGGTAGGCCTTTGGGGCAGCGGCCAATAGCAGCTTTGCTCCTTCGCTTTCTGGGCTCAGAGG
CTGGGAAGGGGTGGGTCCGGGGGCGGGCTCAGGGGCGGGCTCAGGGGCGGGGCGGGCGCCCGAAGGTCCT
CCGGAGGCCCGGCATTCTGCACGCTTCAAAAGCGCACGTCTGCCGCGCTGTTCTCCTCTTCCTCATCTCC
GGGCCTTTCGAATTCTCACGCGTCAAGTGGAGCAAGGCAGGTGGACAGTGGCCACCATGTCAAGCTCTTC
CTGGCTCCTTCTCAGCCTTGTTGCTGTAACTGCTGCTCAGTCCACCATTGAGGAACAGGCCAAGACATTT
TTGGACAAGTTTAACCACGAAGCCGAAGACCTGTTCTATCAAAGTTCACTTGCTTCTTGGAATTATAACA
CCAATATTACTGAAGAGAATGTCCAAAACATGAATAATGCTGGGGACAAATGGTCTGCCTTTTTAAAGGA
ACAGTCCACACTTGCCCAAATGTATCCACTACAAGAAATTCAGAATCTCACAGTCAAGCTTCAGCTGCAG
GCTCTTCAGCAAAATGGGTCTTCAGTGCTCTCAGAAGACAAGAGCAAACGGTTGAACACAATTCTAAATA
CAATGAGCACCATCTACAGTACTGGAAAAGTTTGTAACCCAGATAATCCACAAGAATGCTTATTACTTGA
ACCAGGTTTGAATGAAATAATGGCAAACAGTTTAGACTACAATGAGAGGCTCTGGGCTTGGGAAAGCTGG
AGATCTGAGGTCGGCAAGCAGCTGAGGCCATTATATGAAGAGTATGTGGTCTTGAAAAATGAGATGGCAA
GAGCAAATCATTATGAGGACTATGGGGATTATTGGAGAGGAGACTATGAAGTAAATGGGGTAGATGGCTA
TGACTACAGCCGCGGCCAGTTGATTGAAGATGTGGAACATACCTTTGAAGAGATTAAACCATTATATGAA
CATCTTCATGCCTATGTGAGGGCAAAGTTGATGAATGCCTATCCTTCCTATATCAGTCCAATTGGATGCC
TCCCTGCTCATTTGCTTGGTGATATGTGGGGTAGATTTTGGACAAATCTGTACTCTTTGACAGTTCCCTT
TGGACAGAAACCAAACATAGATGTTACTGATGCAATGGTGGACCAGGCCTGGGATGCACAGAGAATATTC
AAGGAGGCCGAGAAGTTCTTTGTATCTGTTGGTCTTCCTAATATGACTCAAGGATTCTGGGAAAATTCCA
TGCTAACGGACCCAGGAAATGTTCAGAAAGCAGTCTGCCATCCCACAGCTTGGGACCTGGGGAAGGGCGA
CTTCAGGATCCTTATGTGCACAAAGGTGACAATGGACGACTTCCTGACAGCTCATCATGAGATGGGGCAT
ATCCAGTATGATATGGCATATGCTGCACAACCTTTTCTGCTAAGAAATGGAGCTAATGAAGGATTCCATG
AAGCTGTTGGGGAAATCATGTCACTTTCTGCAGCCACACCTAAGCATTTAAAATCCATTGGTCTTCTGTC
ACCCGATTTTCAAGAAGACAATGAAACAGAAATAAACTTCCTGCTCAAACAAGCACTCACGATTGTTGGG
ACTCTGCCATTTACTTACATGTTAGAGAAGTGGAGGTGGATGGTCTTTAAAGGGGAAATTCCCAAAGACC
AGTGGATGAAAAAGTGGTGGGAGATGAAGCGAGAGATAGTTGGGGTGGTGGAACCTGTGCCCCATGATGA
AACATACTGTGACCCCGCATCTCTGTTCCATGTTTCTAATGATTACTCATTCATTCGATATTACACAAGG
ACCCTTTACCAATTCCAGTTTCAAGAAGCACTTTGTCAAGCAGCTAAACATGAAGGCCCTCTGCACAAAT
GTGACATCTCAAACTCTACAGAAGCTGGACAGAAACTGTTCAATATGCTGAGGCTTGGAAAATCAGAACC
CTGGACCCTAGCATTGGAAAATGTTGTAGGAGCAAAGAACATGAATGTAAGGCCACTGCTCAACTACTTT
GAGCCCTTATTTACCTGGCTGAAAGACCAGAACAAGAATTCTTTTGTGGGATGGAGTACCGACTGGAGTC
CATATGCAGACCAAAGCATCAAAGTGAGGATAAGCCTAAAATCAGCTCTTGGAGATAAAGCATATGAATG
GAACGACAATGAAATGTACCTGTTCCGATCATCTGTTGCATATGCTATGAGGCAGTACTTTTTAAAAGTA
AAAAATCAGATGATTCTTTTTGGGGAGGAGGATGTGCGAGTGGCTAATTTGAAACCAAGAATCTCCTTTA
ATTTCTTTGTCACTGCACCTAAAAATGTGTCTGATATCATTCCTAGAACTGAAGTTGAAAAGGCCATCAG
GATGTCCCGGAGCCGTATCAATGATGCTTTCCGTCTGAATGACAACAGCCTAGAGTTTCTGGGGATACAG
CCAACACTTGGACCTCCTAACCAGCCCCCTGTTTCCATATGGCTGATTGTTTTTGGAGTTGTGATGGGAG
TGATAGTGGTTGGCATTGTCATCCTGATCTTCACTGGGATCAGAGATCGGAAGAAGAAAAATAAAGCAAG
AAGTGGAGAAAATCCTTATGCCTCCATCGATATTAGCAAAGGAGAAAATAATCCAGGATTCCAAAACACT
GATGATGTTCAGACCTCCTTTTAGCTTGACTTGCGGCCGCAACTCCCACCTGCAACATGCGTGACTGACT
GAGGCCGCGACTCTAGAGTCGACCTGCAGGCATGCAAGCTTGATATCAAGCTTATCGATAATCAACCTCT
GGATTACAAAATTTGTGAAAGATTGACTGGTATTCTTAACTATGTTGCTCCTTTTACGCTATGTGGATAC
GCTGCTTTAATGCCTTTGTATCATGCTATTGCTTCCCGTATGGCTTTCATTTTCTCCTCCTTGTATAAAT
CCTGGTTGCTGTCTCTTTATGAGGAGTTGTGGCCCGTTGTCAGGCAACGTGGCGTGGTGTGCACTGTGTT
TGCTGACGCAACCCCCACTGGTTGGGGCATTGCCACCACCTGTCAGCTCCTTTCCGGGACTTTCGCTTTC
CCCCTCCCTATTGCCACGGCGGAACTCATCGCCGCCTGCCTTGCCCGCTGCTGGACAGGGGCTCGGCTGT
TGGGCACTGACAATTCCGTGGTGTTGTCGGGGAAATCATCGTCCTTTCCTTGGCTGCTCGCCTGTGTTGC
CACCTGGATTCTGCGCGGGACGTCCTTCTGCTACGTCCCTTCGGCCCTCAATCCAGCGGACCTTCCTTCC
CGCGGCCTGCTGCCGGCTCTGCGGCCTCTTCCGCGTCTTCGCCTTCGCCCTCAGACGAGTCGGATCTCCC
TTTGGGCCGCCTCCCCGCATCGATACCGTCGACCTCGAGGGAATTAATTCGAGCTCGGTACCTTTAAGAC
CAATGACTTACAAGGCAGCTGTAGATCTTAGCCACTTTTTAAAAGAAAAGGGGGGACTGGAAGGGCTAAT
TCACTCCCAACGAAGACAAGATCTGCTTTTTGCTTGTACTGGGTCTCTCTGGTTAGACCAGATCTGAGCC
TGGGAGCTCTCTGGCTAACTAGGGAACCCACTGCTTAAGCCTCAATAAAGCTTGCCTTGAGTGCTTCAAG
TAGTGTGTGCCCGTCTGTTGTGTGACTCTGGTAACTAGAGATCCCTCAGACCCTTTTAGTCAGTGTGGAA
AATCTCTAGCAGCATCTAGAATTAATTCCGTGTATTCTATAGTGTCACCTAAATCGTATGTGTATGATAC
ATAAGGTTATGTATTAATTGTAGCCGCGTTCTAACGACAATATGTACAAGCCTAATTGTGTAGCATCTGG
CTTACTGAAGCAGACCCTATCATCTCTCTCGTAAACTGCCGTCAGAGTCGGTTTGGTTGGACGAACCTTC
TGAGTTTCTGGTAACGCCGTCCCGCACCCGGAAATGGTCAGCGAACCAATCAGCAGGGTCATCGCTAGCC
AGATCCTCTACGCCGGACGCATCGTGGCCGGCATCACCGGCGCCACAGGTGCGGTTGCTGGCGCCTATAT
CGCCGACATCACCGATGGGGAAGATCGGGCTCGCCACTTCGGGCTCATGAGCGCTTGTTTCGGCGTGGGT
ATGGTGGCAGGCCCCGTGGCCGGGGGACTGTTGGGCGCCATCTCCTTGCATGCACCATTCCTTGCGGCGG
CGGTGCTCAACGGCCTCAACCTACTACTGGGCTGCTTCCTAATGCAGGAGTCGCATAAGGGAGAGCGTCG
AATGGTGCACTCTCAGTACAATCTGCTCTGATGCCGCATAGTTAAGCCAGCCCCGACACCCGCCAACACC
CGCTGACGCGCCCTGACGGGCTTGTCTGCTCCCGGCATCCGCTTACAGACAAGCTGTGACCGTCTCCGGG
AGCTGCATGTGTCAGAGGTTTTCACCGTCATCACCGAAACGCGCGAGACGAAAGGGCCTCGTGATACGCC
TATTTTTATAGGTTAATGTCATGATAATAATGGTTTCTTAGACGTCAGGTGGCACTTTTCGGGGAAATGT
GCGCGGAACCCCTATTTGTTTATTTTTCTAAATACATTCAAATATGTATCCGCTCATGAGACAATAACCC
TGATAAATGCTTCAATAATATTGAAAAAGGAAGAGTATGAGTATTCAACATTTCCGTGTCGCCCTTATTC
CCTTTTTTGCGGCATTTTGCCTTCCTGTTTTTGCTCACCCAGAAACGCTGGTGAAAGTAAAAGATGCTGA
AGATCAGTTGGGTGCACGAGTGGGTTACATCGAACTGGATCTCAACAGCGGTAAGATCCTTGAGAGTTTT
CGCCCCGAAGAACGTTTTCCAATGATGAGCACTTTTAAAGTTCTGCTATGTGGCGCGGTATTATCCCGTA
TTGACGCCGGGCAAGAGCAACTCGGTCGCCGCATACACTATTCTCAGAATGACTTGGTTGAGTACTCACC
AGTCACAGAAAAGCATCTTACGGATGGCATGACAGTAAGAGAATTATGCAGTGCTGCCATAACCATGAGT
GATAACACTGCGGCCAACTTACTTCTGACAACGATCGGAGGACCGAAGGAGCTAACCGCTTTTTTGCACA
ACATGGGGGATCATGTAACTCGCCTTGATCGTTGGGAACCGGAGCTGAATGAAGCCATACCAAACGACGA
GCGTGACACCACGATGCCTGTAGCAATGGCAACAACGTTGCGCAAACTATTAACTGGCGAACTACTTACT
CTAGCTTCCCGGCAACAATTAATAGACTGGATGGAGGCGGATAAAGTTGCAGGACCACTTCTGCGCTCGG
CCCTTCCGGCTGGCTGGTTTATTGCTGATAAATCTGGAGCCGGTGAGCGTGGGTCTCGCGGTATCATTGC
AGCACTGGGGCCAGATGGTAAGCCCTCCCGTATCGTAGTTATCTACACGACGGGGAGTCAGGCAACTATG
GATGAACGAAATAGACAGATCGCTGAGATAGGTGCCTCACTGATTAAGCATTGGTAACTGTCAGACCAAG
TTTACTCATATATACTTTAGATTGATTTAAAACTTCATTTTTAATTTAAAAGGATCTAGGTGAAGATCCT
TTTTGATAATCTCATGACCAAAATCCCTTAACGTGAGTTTTCGTTCCACTGAGCGTCAGACCCCGTAGAA
AAGATCAAAGGATCTTCTTGAGATCCTTTTTTTCTGCGCGTAATCTGCTGCTTGCAAACAAAAAAACCAC
CGCTACCAGCGGTGGTTTGTTTGCCGGATCAAGAGCTACCAACTCTTTTTCCGAAGGTAACTGGCTTCAG
CAGAGCGCAGATACCAAATACTGTTCTTCTAGTGTAGCCGTAGTTAGGCCACCACTTCAAGAACTCTGTA
GCACCGCCTACATACCTCGCTCTGCTAATCCTGTTACCAGTGGCTGCTGCCAGTGGCGATAAGTCGTGTC
TTACCGGGTTGGACTCAAGACGATAGTTACCGGATAAGGCGCAGCGGTCGGGCTGAACGGGGGGTTCGTG
CACACAGCCCAGCTTGGAGCGAACGACCTACACCGAACTGAGATACCTACAGCGTGAGCTATGAGAAAGC
GCCACGCTTCCCGAAGGGAGAAAGGCGGACAGGTATCCGGTAAGCGGCAGGGTCGGAACAGGAGAGCGCA
CGAGGGAGCTTCCAGGGGGAAACGCCTGGTATCTTTATAGTCCTGTCGGGTTTCGCCACCTCTGACTTGA
GCGTCGATTTTTGTGATGCTCGTCAGGGGGGCGGAGCCTATGGAAAAACGCCAGCAACGCGGCCTTTTTA
CGGTTCCTGGCCTTTTGCTGGCCTTTTGCTCACATGTTCTTTCCTGCGTTATCCCCTGATTCTGTGGATA
ACCGTATTACCGCCTTTGAGTGAGCTGATACCGCTCGCCGCAGCCGAACGACCGAGCGCAGCGAGTCAGT
GAGCGAGGAAGCGGAAGAGCGCCCAATACGCAAACCGCCTCTCCCCGCGCGTTGGCCGATTCATTAATGC
AGCTGTGGAATGTGTGTCAGTTAGGGTGTGGAAAGTCCCCAGGCTCCCCAGCAGGCAGAAGTATGCAAAG
CATGCATCTCAATTAGTCAGCAACCAGGTGTGGAAAGTCCCCAGGCTCCCCAGCAGGCAGAAGTATGCAA
AGCATGCATCTCAATTAGTCAGCAACCATAGTCCCGCCCCTAACTCCGCCCATCCCGCCCCTAACTCCGC
CCAGTTCCGCCCATTCTCCGCCCCATGGCTGACTAATTTTTTTTATTTATGCAGAGGCCGAGGCCGCCTC
GGCCTCTGAGCTATTCCAGAAGTAGTGAGGAGGCTTTTTTGGAGGCCTAGGCTTTTGCAAAAAGCTTGGA
CACAAGACAGGCTTGCGAGATATGTTTGAGAATACCACTTTATCCCGCGTCAGGGAGAGGCAGTGCGTAA
AAAGACGCGGACTCATGTGAAATACTGGTTTTTAGTGCGCCAGATCTCTATAATCTCGCGCAACCTATTT
TCCCCTCGAACACTTTTTAAGCCGTAGATAAACAGGCTGGGACACTTCACATGAGCGAAAAATACATCGT
CACCTGGGACATGTTGCAGATCCATGCACGTAAACTCGCAAGCCGACTGATGCCTTCTGAACAATGGAAA
GGCATTATTGCCGTAAGCCGTGGCGGTCTGTACCGGGTGCGTTACTGGCGCGTGAACTGGGTATTCGTCA
TGTCGATACCGTTTGTATTTCCAGCTACGATCACGACAACCAGCGCGAGCTTAAAGTGCTGAAACGCGCA
GAAGGCGATGGCGAAGGCTTCATCGTTATTGATGACCTGGTGGATACCGGTGGTACTGCGGTTGCGATTC
GTGAAATGTATCCAAAAGCGCACTTTGTCACCATCTTCGCAAAACCGGCTGGTCGTCCGCTGGTTGATGA
CTATGTTGTTGATATCCCGCAAGATACCTGGATTGAACAGCCGTGGGATATGGGCGTCGTATTCGTCCCG
CCAATCTCCGGTCGCTAATCTTTTCAACGCCTGGCACTGCCGGGCGTTGTTCTTTTTAACTTCAGGCGGG
TTACAATAGTTTCCAGTAAGTATTCTGGAGGCTGCATCCATGACACAGGCAAACCTGAGCGAAACCCTGT
TCAAACCCCGCTTTAAACATCCTGAAACCTCGACGCTAGTCCGCCGCTTTAATCACGGCGCACAACCGCC
TGTGCAGTCGGCCCTTGATGGTAAAACCATCCCTCACTGGTATCGCATGATTAACCGTCTGATGTGGATC
TGGCGCGGCATTGACCCACGCGAAATCCTCGACGTCCAGGCACGTATTGTGATGAGCGATGCCGAACGTA
CCGACGATGATTTATACGATACGGTGATTGGCTACCGTGGCGGCAACTGGATTTATGAGTGGGCCCCGGA
TCTTTGTGAAGGAACCTTACTTCTGTGGTGTGACATAATTGGACAAACTACCTACAGAGATTTAAAGCTC
TAAGGTAAATATAAAATTTTTAAGTGTATAATGTGTTAAACTACTGATTCTAATTGTTTGTGTATTTTAG
ATTCCAACCTATGGAACTGATGAATGGGAGCAGTGGTGGAATGCCTTTAATGAGGAAAACCTGTTTTGCT
CAGAAGAAATGCCATCTAGTGATGATGAGGCTACTGCTGACTCTCAACATTCTACTCCTCCAAAAAAGAA
GAGAAAGGTAGAAGACCCCAAGGACTTTCCTTCAGAATTGCTAAGTTTTTTGAGTCATGCTGTGTTTAGT
AATAGAACTCTTGCTTGCTTTGCTATTTACACCACAAAGGAAAAAGCTGCACTGCTATACAAGAAAATTA
TGGAAAAATATTCTGTAACCTTTATAAGTAGGCATAACAGTTATAATCATAACATACTGTTTTTTCTTAC
TCCACACAGGCATAGAGTGTCTGCTATTAATAACTATGCTCAAAAATTGTGTACCTTTAGCTTTTTAATT
TGTAAAGGGGTTAATAAGGAATATTTGATGTATAGTGCCTTGACTAGAGATCATAATCAGCCATACCACA
TTTGTAGAGGTTTTACTTGCTTTAAAAAACCTCCCACACCTCCCCCTGAACCTGAAACATAAAATGAATG
CAATTGTTGTTGTTAACTTGTTTATTGCAGCTTATAATGGTTACAAATAAAGCAATAGCATCACAAATTT
CACAAATAAAGCATTTTTTTCACTGCATTCTAGTTGTGGTTTGTCCAAACTCATCAATGTATCTTATCAT
GTCTGGATCAACTGGATAACTCAAGCTAACCAAAATCATCCCAAACTTCCCACCCCATACCCTATTACCA
CTGCCAATTACCTGTGGTTTCATTTACTCTAAACCTGTGATTCCTCTGAATTATTTTCATTTTAAAGAAA
TTGTATTTGTTAAATATGTACTACAAACTTAGTAGTTGGAAGGGCTAATTCACTCCCAAAGAAGACAAGA
TATCCTTGATCTGTGGATCTACCACACACAAGGCTACTTCCCTGATTAGCAGAACTACACACCAGGGCCA
GGGGTCAGATATCCACTGACCTTTGGATGGTGCTACAAGCTAGTACCAGTTGAGCCAGATAAGGTAGAAG
AGGCCAATAAAGGAGAGAACACCAGCTTGTTACACCCTGTGAGCCTGCATGGGATGGATGACCCGGAGAG
AGAAGTGTTAGAGTGGAGGTTTGACAGCCGCCTAGCATTTCATCACGTGGCCCGAGAGCTGCATCCGGAG
TACTTCAAGAACTGCTGATATCGAGCTTGCTACAAGGGACTTTCCGCTGGGGACTTTCCAGGGAGGCGTG
GCCTGGGCGGGACTGGGGAGTGGCGAGCCCTCAGATCCTGCATATAAGCAGCTGCTTTTTGCCTGTACTG
GGTCTCTCTGGTTAGACCAGATCTGAGCCTGGGAGCTCTCTGGCTAACTAGGGAACCCACTGCTTAAGCC
TCAATAAAGCTTGCCTTGAGTGCTTCAAGTAGTGTGTGCCCGTCTGTTGTGTGACTCTGGTAACTAGAGA
TCCCTCAGACCCTTTTAGTCAGTGTGGAAAATCTCTAGCAGTGGCGCCCGAACAGGGACTTGAAAGCGAA
AGGGAAACCAGAGGAGCTCTCTCGACGCAGGACTCGGCTTGCTGAAGCGCGCACGGCAAGAGGCGAGGGG
CGGCGACTGGTGAGTACGCCAAAAATTTTGACTAGCGGAGGCTAGAAGGAGAGAGATGGGTGCGAGAGCG
TCAGTATTAAGCGGGGGAGAATTAGATCGCGATGGGAAAAAATTCGGTTAAGGCCAGGGGGAAAGAAAAA
ATATAAATTAAAACATATAGTATGGGCAAGCAGGGAGCTAGAACGATTCGCAGTTAATCCTGGCCTGTTA
GAAACATCAGAAGGCTGTAGACAAATACTGGGACAGCTACAACCATCCCTTCAGACAGGATCAGAAGAAC
TTAGATCATTATATAATACAGTAGCAACCCTCTATTGTGTGCATCAAAGGATAGAGATAAAAGACACCAA
GGAAGCTTTAGACAAGATAGAGGAAGAGCAAAACAAAAGTAAGACCACCGCACAGCAAGCGGCCGGCCGC
TGATCTTCAGACCTGGAGGAGGAGATATGAGGGACAATTGGAGAAGTGAATTATATAAATATAAAGTAGT
AAAAATTGAACCATTAGGAGTAGCACCCACCAAGGCAAAGAGAAGAGTGGTGCAGAGAGAAAAAAGAGCA
GTGGGAATAGGAGCTTTGTTCCTTGGGTTCTTGGGAGCAGCAGGAAGCACTATGGGCGCAGCGTCAATGA
CGCTGACGGTACAGGCCAGACAATTATTGTCTGGTATAGTGCAGCAGCAGAACAATTTGCTGAGGGCTAT
TGAGGCGCAACAGCATCTGTTGCAACTCACAGTCTGGGGCATCAAGCAGCTCCAGGCAAGAATCCTGGCT
GTGGAAAGATACCTAAAGGATCAACAGCTCCTGGGGATTTGGGGTTGCTCTGGAAAACTCATTTGCACCA
CTGCTGTGCCTTGGAATGCTAGTTGGAGTAATAAATCTCTGGAACAGATTTGGAATCACACGACCTGGAT
GGAGTGGGACAGAGAAATTAACAATTACACAAGCTTAATACACTCCTTAATTGAAGAATCGCAAAACCAG
CAAGAAAAGAATGAACAAGAATTATTGGAATTAGATAAATGGGCAAGTTTGTGGAATTGGTTTAACATAA
CAAATTGGCTGTGGTATATAAAATTATTCATAATGATAGTAGGAGGCTTGGTAGGTTTAAGAATAGTTTT
TGCTGTACTTTCTATAGTGAATAGAGTTAGGCAGGGATATTCACCATTATCGTTTCAGACCCACCTCCCA
ACCCCGAGGGGACCCGACAGGCCCGAAGGAATAGAAGAAGAAGGTGGAGAGAGAGACAGAGACAGATCCA
TTCGATTAGTGAACGGATCTCGACGGTATCGCCAAATGGCAGTATTCATCCACAATTTTAAAAGAAAAGG
GGGGATTGGGGGGTACAGTGCAGGGGAAAGAATAGTAGACATAATAGCAACAGACATACAAACTAAAGAA
TTACAAAAACAAATTACAAAAATTCAAAATTTTCGGGTTTATTACAGGGACAGCAGAGATCCAGTTTGGA
TCGATAAGCTTGATATCGAATT
Features (pLannotate 1.2.2; 33 found; start..end, strand, type, name):
      1..500     +  promoter       PGK promoter: mouse phosphoglycerate kinase 1 promoter
    547..2961    +  CDS            ACE2: ACE2_HUMAN - Experimental evidence at protein level: Swiss-Prot protein existence level 1. [Isoform 2]: (Microbial infection) Non-functional as a receptor for human coronavirus SARS-CoV-2. From Homo sapiens (Human).
   3021..3051    +  misc_feature   MCS (fragment): pUC18/19 multiple cloning site
   3052..3070    +  misc_feature   MCS (fragment): pBluescript multiple cloning site
   3070..3658    +  misc_feature   WPRE: woodchuck hepatitis virus posttranscriptional regulatory element
   3659..3681    +  misc_feature   MCS (fragment): pBluescript multiple cloning site
   3698..3766    +  CDS            nef (fragment): NEF_HV1Z2 - Experimental evidence at protein level: Swiss-Prot protein existence level 1. Extracellular Nef protein targets CD4(+) T-lymphocytes for apoptosis by interacting with CXCR4 surface receptors. From Human immunodeficiency virus type 1 group M subtype D (isolate Z2/CDC-Z34) (HIV-1).
   3768..4001    +  LTR            3' LTR (ΔU3): self-inactivating 3' long terminal repeat (LTR) from HIV-1
   4026..4044    -  promoter       SP6 promoter: promoter for bacteriophage SP6 RNA polymerase
   4272..4551    +  CDS            TcR (fragment): tetracycline efflux protein; tet; confers resistance to tetracycline
   4552..4600    -  misc_feature   bom (fragment): basis of mobility region from pBR322
   4702..4737    -  CDS            rop (fragment): Rop protein, which maintains plasmids at low copy number; rop
   4832..4936    +  promoter       AmpR promoter: bla
   4937..5797    +  CDS            AmpR: β-lactamase; bla; confers resistance to ampicillin, carbenicillin, and related antibiotics
   5968..6556    +  rep_origin     ori: high-copy-number ColE1/pMB1/pBR322/pUC origin of replication
   6739..6795    +  CDS            lacI (fragment): lac repressor; lacI; The lac repressor binds to the lac operator to inhibit transcription in E. coli. This inhibition can be relieved by adding lactose or isopropyl-β-D-thiogalactopyranoside (IPTG).
   6802..7131    +  promoter       SV40 promoter: SV40 enhancer and early promoter
   7331..7450    +  CDS            gpt (fragment): XGPT_ECOLI - Also known as gpp, gxu. Experimental evidence at protein level: Swiss-Prot protein existence level 1. Purine salvage pathway enzyme that catalyzes the transfer of the ribosyl-5-phosphate group from 5-phospho-alpha-D-ribose 1- diphosphate (PRPP) to the N9 position of the 6-oxopurines guanine and xanthine to form the corresponding ribonucleotides GMP (guanosine 5'- monophosphate) and XMP (xanthosine 5'-monophosphate), with the release of PPi. To a lesser extent, also acts on hypoxanthine (PubMed:9100006, PubMed:3886014). Does not ribophosphorylate adenine (PubMed:3886014). From Esch
   7450..7785    +  CDS            gpt (fragment): XGPT_ECOLI - Also known as gpp, gxu. Experimental evidence at protein level: Swiss-Prot protein existence level 1. Purine salvage pathway enzyme that catalyzes the transfer of the ribosyl-5-phosphate group from 5-phospho-alpha-D-ribose 1- diphosphate (PRPP) to the N9 position of the 6-oxopurines guanine and xanthine to form the corresponding ribonucleotides GMP (guanosine 5'- monophosphate) and XMP (xanthosine 5'-monophosphate), with the release of PPi. To a lesser extent, also acts on hypoxanthine (PubMed:9100006, PubMed:3886014). Does not ribophosphorylate adenine (PubMed:3886014). From Esch
   7880..8185    +  CDS            frsA (fragment): FRSA_ECOLI - Also known as yafA. Experimental evidence at protein level: Swiss-Prot protein existence level 1. Catalyzes the hydrolysis of esters (PubMed:15808744). Displays esterase activity toward pNP-butyrate (PubMed:15808744). May stimulate mixed-acid fermentation by acting as a fermentation/respiration switch that down-regulates respiration and up- regulates fermentation rates (PubMed:15169777). From Escherichia coli (strain K12).
   8189..8263    +  CDS            small t antigen (fragment): SV40 (simian virus 40) small t antigen
   8265..8330    +  intron         small t intron: SV40 (simian virus 40) small t antigen intron
   8460..8480    +  CDS            SV40 NLS: nuclear localization signal of SV40 (simian virus 40) large T antigen
   8799..8882    +  CDS            large T antigen (fragment): large T antigen from SV40 (simian virus 40)
   8905..9039    +  polyA_signal   SV40 poly(A) signal: SV40 polyadenylation signal
   9206..9535    +  CDS            nef (fragment): NEF_HV1BR - Experimental evidence at protein level: Swiss-Prot protein existence level 1. Extracellular Nef protein targets CD4(+) T-lymphocytes for apoptosis by interacting with CXCR4 surface receptors (PubMed:14990729). From Human immunodeficiency virus type 1 group M subtype B (isolate BRU/LAI) (HIV-1).
   9583..9840    +  LTR            5' LTR (truncated): truncated 5' long terminal repeat (LTR) from HIV-1
   9887..10012   +  misc_feature   HIV-1 Ψ: packaging signal of human immunodeficiency virus type 1
   9996..10334   +  CDS            HIV-1 gag (fragment): gag protein from human immunodeficiency virus 1; gag
  10509..10742   +  misc_feature   RRE: The Rev response element (RRE) of HIV-1 allows for Rev-dependent mRNA export from the nucleus to the cytoplasm.
  11119..11219   +  CDS            Rev (fragment): human immunodeficiency virus 1 (HIV-1) Rev protein; rev; enhances nuclear export of unspliced and incompletely spliced viral mRNAs
  11256..11373   +  misc_feature   cPPT/CTS: central polypurine tract and central termination sequence of HIV-1
  11410..11432   -  misc_feature   MCS (fragment): pBluescript multiple cloning site
