[The description below was written by a language model from this plasmid's Addgene catalogue record and pLannotate feature annotations shown in this document.]
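Description:
pHR_PGK-hACE2 is an 11.4 kb HIV-1-based lentiviral transfer plasmid for expressing human angiotensin-converting enzyme 2 (ACE2) in mammalian cells. It is built on the pHR_PGK backbone and is propagated in E. coli through a high-copy ColE1/pUC-type origin with ampicillin selection (AmpR under its own bla promoter). The backbone outside the viral region also carries legacy sequence: fragments of tetracycline resistance, bom, rop and lacI, plus an SV40 promoter followed by a gpt coding sequence annotated only as two fragments, SV40 small t intron and large T remnants, and an SV40 poly(A) signal. The record describes no mammalian drug-selection marker or fluorescent reporter within the proviral cassette.

The packaged genome begins at an HIV-1 5' LTR annotated as truncated, preceded by a nef-derived fragment, and continues through the Ψ packaging signal with a partial gag sequence, the Rev response element for Rev-dependent nuclear export of the genomic RNA, and the cPPT/CTS, which aids nuclear import of the reverse-transcribed genome. Downstream, the mouse PGK promoter drives the roughly 2.4 kb ACE2 open reading frame, with no annotated epitope tags. A WPRE follows to enhance transcript stability and expression, and the unit ends in a ΔU3 self-inactivating 3' LTR, which silences LTR promoter activity after integration so that expression depends on the internal PGK promoter. Because the viral structural and enzymatic genes are absent, particle production requires packaging and envelope functions supplied in trans.

The construct serves to generate cells stably expressing ACE2, the SARS-CoV-2 entry receptor. The associated publication concerns identifying host factors required for SARS-CoV-2 infection in human cells.
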