Addgene plasmid #161612: pHR_PGK-hACE2
Purpose: Expression of human ACE2 in mammalian cells
Depositing lab: Brad Rosenberg. Depositing organization: Icahn School of Medicine at Mount Sinai. Publication: Identification of Required Host Factors for SARS-CoV-2 Infection in Human Cells. Daniloski Z, Jordan TX, Wessels HH, Hoagland DA, Kasela S, Legut M, Maniatis S, Mimitou EP, Lu L, Geller E, Danziger O, Rosenberg BR, Phatnani H, Smibert P, Lappalainen T, tenOever BR, Sanjana NE. Cell. 2020 Oct 24. pii: S0092-8674(20)31394-5. doi: 10.1016/j.cell.2020.10.030. PubMed 33147445.
Backbone
  Vector backbone: pHR_PGK
  Backbone size w/o insert (bp): 9014
  Total vector size (bp): 11432
  Vector type: Mammalian Expression, Lentiviral
Growth in bacteria
  Bacterial resistance: Ampicillin, 100 μg/mL
  Growth temperature: 30°C
  Growth strain: NEB Stable
  Copy number: High Copy
Gene/Insert
  Gene/Insert name: Angiotensin-converting enzyme 2 (alt name: ACE2)
  Species: H. sapiens (human)
  Insert size (bp): 2418
  GenBank ID: NM_021804
  Entrez Gene: ACE2 (a.k.a. ACEH)
  Promoter: PGK
  Cloning method: Gibson Cloning
  Sequencing primers: 5′ GCTTCAAAAGCGCACGTCTG; 3′ CATAGCGTAAAAGGAGCAACA
Terms and licenses: Academic/Nonprofit Terms; Industry Terms: Not Available to Industry
How to cite: pHR_PGK-hACE2 was a gift from Brad Rosenberg (Addgene plasmid # 161612 ; http://n2t.net/addgene:161612 ; RRID:Addgene_161612)
